Addgene plasmid #104430: pKL06
Purpose: super Ecliptic pHluorin with C terminal mRuby2 fusion tag in yeast expression vector
Depositing lab: Joel Kralj. Depositing organization: University of Colorado, Boulder. Publication: Live Cell Imaging Reveals pH Oscillations in Saccharomyces cerevisiae During Metabolic Transitions. Dodd BJT, Kralj JM. Sci Rep. 2017 Oct 24;7(1):13922. doi: 10.1038/s41598-017-14382-0. PubMed 29066766.
Backbone
  Vector backbone: p416
  Backbone size w/o insert (bp): 6500
  Total vector size (bp): 8015
  Vector type: Yeast Expression
  Selectable markers: LEU2
Growth in bacteria
  Bacterial resistance: Ampicillin, 100 μg/mL
  Growth temperature: 37°C
  Growth strain: DH5alpha
  Copy number: High Copy
Gene/Insert
  Gene/Insert name: Super Ecliptic pHluorin-mRuby2 (alt name: SEP-Cterminal-mRuby2)
  Species: Synthetic
  Insert size (bp): 1500
  Promoter: Tef1
  Cloning method: Gibson Cloning
  Sequencing primers: 5′ CTCTTTCGATGACCTCCCATTG; 3′ CTCCGTGTTAGGTTCCCATC
Resource information
  A portion of this plasmid was derived from a plasmid made by: Ordered as gBlock from IDT
Terms and licenses: Academic/Nonprofit Terms; Industry Terms: Not Available to Industry
How to cite: pKL06 was a gift from Joel Kralj (Addgene plasmid # 104430 ; http://n2t.net/addgene:104430 ; RRID:Addgene_104430)
