[The description below was written by a language model from this plasmid's Addgene catalogue record and pLannotate feature annotations shown in this document.]
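Description:
pKL06 is a yeast expression shuttle plasmid built on a backbone recorded as p416, carrying a synthetic fusion of super ecliptic pHluorin (SEP) to a C-terminal mRuby2 tag. In Saccharomyces cerevisiae it is maintained through a CEN6/ARS element, which gives stable, low-copy, centromeric propagation, and it is selected by leucine prototrophy through a LEU2 cassette with its native promoter. In E. coli it replicates from a high-copy ColE1/pUC-type origin and is selected with ampicillin via the β-lactamase gene. An f1 origin, lac promoter/operator remnants, a lacZα fragment and flanking T3 and T7 promoters are pBluescript-derived backbone elements with no evident role in the payload. The catalogue gives a total size of 8,015 bp, while the sequenced record is 8,051 nt.

The expression cassette consists of the constitutive TEF1 promoter, the two fluorescent protein coding sequences placed directly end to end, and the CYC1 terminator. The automated annotation labels the first as ecliptic pHluorin and the second as mRuby3; these are nearest-match calls for closely related variants, and the depositor's record identifies them as super ecliptic pHluorin and mRuby2. The insert was obtained as a synthesized gene fragment and assembled by Gibson cloning. SEP is a GFP derivative whose fluorescence falls sharply as pH drops, whereas the red partner is comparatively insensitive to acid, so the fusion can serve as a ratiometric sensor in which the red signal normalizes for expression level and cell thickness. The associated publication used live-cell imaging to follow intracellular pH oscillations in budding yeast during metabolic transitions, which is the intended application of this construct.
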