Features (pLannotate 1.2.2; 25 found; start..end, strand, type, name):
     71..574     -  misc_feature   CEN/ARS: S. cerevisiae CEN6 centromere fused to an autonomously replicating sequence
    611..715     +  promoter       AmpR promoter: bla
    716..1576    +  CDS            AmpR: β-lactamase; bla; confers resistance to ampicillin, carbenicillin, and related antibiotics
   1747..2335    +  rep_origin     ori: high-copy-number ColE1/pMB1/pBR322/pUC origin of replication
   2518..2610    +  CDS            lacI (fragment): lac repressor; lacI; The lac repressor binds to the lac operator to inhibit transcription in E. coli. This inhibition can be relieved by adding lactose or isopropyl-β-D-thiogalactopyranoside (IPTG).
   2623..2644    +  protein_bind   CAP binding site: CAP binding activates transcription in the presence of cAMP. E. coli catabolite activator protein
   2659..2689    +  promoter       lac promoter: promoter for the E. coli lac operon
   2697..2713    +  protein_bind   lac operator: The lac repressor binds to the lac operator to inhibit transcription in E. coli. This inhibition can be relieved by adding lactose or isopropyl-β-D-thiogalactopyranoside (IPTG). lac repressor encoded by lacI
   2758..2776    +  promoter       T3 promoter: promoter for bacteriophage T3 RNA polymerase
   2794..3192    +  promoter       TEF1 promoter: S. cerevisiae TEF1; promoter for EF-1α
   3203..3227    +  promoter       GAP promoter (fragment): S. cerevisiae TDH3; promoter for glyceraldehyde-3-phosphate dehydrogenase
   3227..3940    +  CDS            pHluorin, ecliptic: pHluorin, ecliptic is a multistate long stokes shift fluorescent protein published in 1998, derived from Aequorea victoria.
   3941..4651    +  CDS            mRuby3: mRuby3 is a basic (constitutively fluorescent) red fluorescent protein published in 2016, derived from Entacmaea quadricolor. It has low acid sensitivity.
   4654..4674    +  misc_feature   MCS (fragment): pBluescript multiple cloning site
   4680..4927    +  terminator     CYC1 terminator: S. cerevisiae CYC1; transcription terminator for CYC1
   4946..4964    -  promoter       T7 promoter: promoter for bacteriophage T7 RNA polymerase
   4972..5127    +  CDS            lacZα (fragment): LacZα fragment of β-galactosidase; lacZ fragment
   5131..5559    +  rep_origin     f1 ori (sequence partly withheld): f1 bacteriophage origin of replication; arrow indicates direction of (+) strand synthesis
   5587..5639    -  misc_feature   bom (fragment): basis of mobility region from pBR322
   5670..5747    +  CDS            YO192_YEAST (fragment): Experimental evidence at protein level: Swiss-Prot protein existence level 1. From Saccharomyces cerevisiae (strain ATCC 204508 / S288c) (Baker's yeast).
   5887..6294    +  promoter       LEU2 promoter: S. cerevisiae LEU2
   6295..7389    +  CDS            LEU2: 3-isopropylmalate dehydrogenase, required for leucine biosynthesis; S. cerevisiae LEU2; yeast auxotrophic marker
   7751..7867    -  CDS            NFS1 (fragment): NFS1_YEAST - Also known as SPL1 From Saccharomyces cerevisiae (strain ATCC 204508 / S288c) (Baker's yeast).
   7866..7916    -  misc_feature   bom (fragment): basis of mobility region from pBR322
   8018..2       -  CDS            rop (fragment) (across the origin): Rop protein, which maintains plasmids at low copy number; rop
>Addgene plasmid #104430 | pKL06 | addgene full sequence | sequence record 247766 | Addgene NGS Result
AGACGAAAGGGCCTCGTGATACGCCTATTTTTATAGGTTAATGTCATGATAATAATGGTTTCTTAGGACG
GATCGCTTGCCTGTAACTTACACGCGCCTCGTATCTTTTAATGATGGAATAATTTGGGAATTTACTCTGT
GTTTATTTATTTTTATGTTTTGTATTTGGATTTTAGAAAGTAAATAAAGAAGGTAGAAGAGTTACGGAAT
GAAGAAAAAAAAATAAACAAAGGTTTAAAAAATTTCAACAAAAAGCGTACTTTACATATATATTTATTAG
ACAAGAAAAGCAGATTAAATAGATATACATTCGATTAACGATAAGTAAAATGTAAAATCACAGGATTTTC
GTGTGTGGTCTTCTACACAGACAAGATGAAACAATTCGGCATTAATACCTGAGAGCAGGAAGAGCAAGAT
AAAAGGTAGTATTTGTTGGCGATCCCCCTAGAGTCTTTTACATCTTCGGAAAACAAAAACTATTTTTTCT
TTAATTTCTTTTTTTACTTTCTATTTTTAATTTATATATTTATATTAAAAAATTTAAATTATAATTATTT
TTATAGCACGTGATGAAAAGGACCCAGGTGGCACTTTTCGGGGAAATGTGCGCGGAACCCCTATTTGTTT
ATTTTTCTAAATACATTCAAATATGTATCCGCTCATGAGACAATAACCCTGATAAATGCTTCAATAATAT
TGAAAAAGGAAGAGTATGAGTATTCAACATTTCCGTGTCGCCCTTATTCCCTTTTTTGCGGCATTTTGCC
TTCCTGTTTTTGCTCACCCAGAAACGCTGGTGAAAGTAAAAGATGCTGAAGATCAGTTGGGTGCACGAGT
GGGTTACATCGAACTGGATCTCAACAGCGGTAAGATCCTTGAGAGTTTTCGCCCCGAAGAACGTTTTCCA
ATGATGAGCACTTTTAAAGTTCTGCTATGTGGCGCGGTATTATCCCGTATTGACGCCGGGCAAGAGCAAC
TCGGTCGCCGCATACACTATTCTCAGAATGACTTGGTTGAGTACTCACCAGTCACAGAAAAGCATCTTAC
GGATGGCATGACAGTAAGAGAATTATGCAGTGCTGCCATAACCATGAGTGATAACACTGCGGCCAACTTA
CTTCTGACAACGATCGGAGGACCGAAGGAGCTAACCGCTTTTTTGCACAACATGGGGGATCATGTAACTC
GCCTTGATCGTTGGGAACCGGAGCTGAATGAAGCCATACCAAACGACGAGCGTGACACCACGATGCCTGT
AGCAATGGCAACAACGTTGCGCAAACTATTAACTGGCGAACTACTTACTCTAGCTTCCCGGCAACAATTA
ATAGACTGGATGGAGGCGGATAAAGTTGCAGGACCACTTCTGCGCTCGGCCCTTCCGGCTGGCTGGTTTA
TTGCTGATAAATCTGGAGCCGGTGAGCGTGGGTCTCGCGGTATCATTGCAGCACTGGGGCCAGATGGTAA
GCCCTCCCGTATCGTAGTTATCTACACGACGGGGAGTCAGGCAACTATGGATGAACGAAATAGACAGATC
GCTGAGATAGGTGCCTCACTGATTAAGCATTGGTAACTGTCAGACCAAGTTTACTCATATATACTTTAGA
TTGATTTAAAACTTCATTTTTAATTTAAAAGGATCTAGGTGAAGATCCTTTTTGATAATCTCATGACCAA
AATCCCTTAACGTGAGTTTTCGTTCCACTGAGCGTCAGACCCCGTAGAAAAGATCAAAGGATCTTCTTGA
GATCCTTTTTTTCTGCGCGTAATCTGCTGCTTGCAAACAAAAAAACCACCGCTACCAGCGGTGGTTTGTT
TGCCGGATCAAGAGCTACCAACTCTTTTTCCGAAGGTAACTGGCTTCAGCAGAGCGCAGATACCAAATAC
TGTTCTTCTAGTGTAGCCGTAGTTAGGCCACCACTTCAAGAACTCTGTAGCACCGCCTACATACCTCGCT
CTGCTAATCCTGTTACCAGTGGCTGCTGCCAGTGGCGATAAGTCGTGTCTTACCGGGTTGGACTCAAGAC
GATAGTTACCGGATAAGGCGCAGCGGTCGGGCTGAACGGGGGGTTCGTGCACACAGCCCAGCTTGGAGCG
AACGACCTACACCGAACTGAGATACCTACAGCGTGAGCTATGAGAAAGCGCCACGCTTCCCGAAGGGAGA
AAGGCGGACAGGTATCCGGTAAGCGGCAGGGTCGGAACAGGAGAGCGCACGAGGGAGCTTCCAGGGGGAA
ACGCCTGGTATCTTTATAGTCCTGTCGGGTTTCGCCACCTCTGACTTGAGCGTCGATTTTTGTGATGCTC
GTCAGGGGGGCGGAGCCTATGGAAAAACGCCAGCAACGCGGCCTTTTTACGGTTCCTGGCCTTTTGCTGG
CCTTTTGCTCACATGTTCTTTCCTGCGTTATCCCCTGATTCTGTGGATAACCGTATTACCGCCTTTGAGT
GAGCTGATACCGCTCGCCGCAGCCGAACGACCGAGCGCAGCGAGTCAGTGAGCGAGGAAGCGGAAGAGCG
CCCAATACGCAAACCGCCTCTCCCCGCGCGTTGGCCGATTCATTAATGCAGCTGGCACGACAGGTTTCCC
GACTGGAAAGCGGGCAGTGAGCGCAACGCAATTAATGTGAGTTAGCTCACTCATTAGGCACCCCAGGCTT
TACACTTTATGCTTCCGGCTCGTATGTTGTGTGGAATTGTGAGCGGATAACAATTTCACACAGGAAACAG
CTATGACCATGATTACGCCAAGCGCGCAATTAACCCTCACTAAAGGGAACAAAAGCTGGAGCTCATAGCT
TCAAAATGTTTCTACTCCTTTTTTACTCTTCCAGATTTTCTCGGACTCCGCGCATCGCCGTACCACTTCA
AAACACCCAAGCACAGCATACTAAATTTCCCCTCTTTCTTCCTCTAGGGTGTCGTTAATTACCCGTACTA
AAGGTTTGGAAAAGAAAAAAGAGACCGCCTCGTTTCTTTTTCTTCGTCGAAAAAGGCAATAAAAATTTTT
ATCACGTTTCTTTTTCTTGAAAATTTTTTTTTTGATTTTTTTCTCTTTCGATGACCTCCCATTGATATTT
AAGTTAATAAACGGTCTTCAATTTCTCAAGTTTCAGTTTCATTTTTCTTGTTCTATTACAACTTTTTTTA
CTTCTTGCTCATTAGAAAGAAAGCATAGCAATCTAATCTAAGTTTTCTAGAGTAAAACACCAAGAACTTA
GTTTCGATGTCTAAGGGCGAGGAACTGTTCACTGGTGTGGTTCCAATCCTGGTTGAGCTGGACGGCGATG
TAAACGGTCACAAGTTCAGCGTTAGCGGCGAAGGTGAGGGCGACGCTACCTACGGTAAACTGACTCTGAA
GTTCATCTGCACCACCGGTAAACTGCCTGTTCCGTGGCCAACTCTGGTCACCACCTTCAGCTACGGTGTT
CAGTGTCTGACCCGCTACCCTGATCACATGAAACGCCATGACTTCTTCAAAAGCGCGATGCCGGAAGGCT
ATGTTCAAGAACGTACCATCTTTTTCAAGGATGACGGCAATTATAAAACTCGTGCCGAAGTAAAGTTCGA
AGGCGACACCCTGGTTAACCGTATTGAACTGAAAGGTATTGATTTCAAAGAAGATGGTAACATTCTGGGT
CACAAACTGGAATATAACTACAACGACCACCAGGTTTACATCATGGCGGATAAACAGAAAAACGGCATCA
AAGCTAACTTCAAAATCCGTCATAACATCGAAGACGGCGGTGTGCAGCTGGCTGACCACTACCAGCAGAA
CACCCCGATCGGTGATGGTCCGGTTCTGCTGCCGGATAATCACTACCTGTTCACCACGTCTACTCTGTCC
AAAGACCCGAACGAAAAACGTGATCACATGGTCCTGCTGGAATTCGTTACTGCAGCAGGTATCACCCACG
GCATGGATGAACTGTACAAGATGGTTTCAAAGGGTGAAGAACTTATTAAAGAAAACATGAGAATGAAGGT
AGTTATGGAAGGAAGCGTTAATGGCCATCAATTCAAGTGTACGGGAGAAGGAGAGGGTAGGCCTTACGAA
GGGACGCAAACTATGAGGATTAAGGTTATTGAGGGTGGTCCATTGCCATTCGCATTCGACATCTTAGCTA
CATCTTTTATGTATGGAAGTCGTACGTTCATAAAGTATCCTGCTGATATTCCAGACTTCTTTAAACAGAG
CTTCCCTGAGGGCTTTACATGGGAAAGAGTGACCAGATATGAAGATGGTGGTGTTGTTACTGTTACTCAA
GACACTTCTTTAGAAGACGGTGAACTAGTTTATAATGTAAAAGTTAGGGGTGTTAACTTCCCGTCTAACG
GGCCAGTCATGCAAAAGAAGACAAAAGGATGGGAACCTAACACGGAGATGATGTATCCCGCTGACGGTGG
TTTGAGAGGCTATACGGATATTGCGTTGAAAGTCGACGGAGGCGGTCATTTGCATTGCAATTTTGTTACA
ACTTACAGGAGTAAGAAGACAGTAGGTAATATCAAGATGCCCGGCGTTCACGCAGTTGACCATCGTTTGG
AACGTATTGAGGAATCAGATAATGAGACATACGTGGTACAGAGGGAGGTTGCCGTAGCTAAGTACAGTAA
CTTGGGGGGTGGGATGGACGAATTATATAAATAAAGCTTATCGATACCGTCGACTCGAGTCATGTAATTA
GTTATGTCACGCTTACATTCACGCCCTCCCCCCACATCCGCTCTAACCGAAAAGGAAGGAGTTAGACAAC
CTGAAGTCTAGGTCCCTATTTATTTTTTTATAGTTATGTTAGTATTAAGAACGTTATTTATATTTCAAAT
TTTTCTTTTTTTTCTGTACAGACGCGTGTACGCATGTAACATTATACTGAAAACCTTGCTTGAGAAGGTT
TTGGGACGCTCGAAGGCTTTAATTTGCGGCCGGTACCCAATTCGCCCTATAGTGAGTCGTATTACGCGCG
CTCACTGGCCGTCGTTTTACAACGTCGTGACTGGGAAAACCCTGGCGTTACCCAACTTAATCGCCTTGCA
GCACATCCCCCTTTCGCCAGCTGGCGTAATAGCGAAGAGGCCCGCACCGATCGCCCTTCCCAACAGTTGC
GCAGCCTGAATGGCGAATGG
[124 nt withheld, positions 5131-5254]
C
[91 nt withheld, positions 5256-5346]
A
[49 nt withheld, positions 5348-5396]
CCTTTGACGTTGGAGTCCACGTTCTTT
[37 nt withheld, positions 5424-5460]
ACCCTATCTCGGTCTATTCTTTTGATTTATAAGGGATTTTGCCGATTTCGGCCTATTGGTTAAAAAATGA
GCTGATTTAACAAAAATTTAACGCGAATTTTAACAAAATATTAACGCTTACAATTTCCTGATGCGGTATT
TTCTCCTTACGCATCTGTGCGGTATTTCACACCGCATATCGACCGGTCGAGGAGAACTTCTAGTATATCT
ACATACCTAATATTATTGCCTTATTAAAAATGGAATCCCAACAATTACATCAAAATCCACATTCTCTTCA
AAATCAATTGTCCTGTACTTCCTTGTTCATGTGTGTTCAAAAACGTTATATTTATAGGATAATTATACTC
TATTTCTCAACAAGTAATTGGTTGTTTGGCCGAGCGGTCTAAGGCGCCTGATTCAAGAAATATCTTGACC
GCAGTTAACTGTGGGAATACTCAGGTATCGTAAGATGCAAGAGTTCGAATCTCTTAGCAACCATTATTTT
TTTCCTCAACATAACGAGAACACACAGGGGCGCTATCGCACAGAATCAAATTCGATGACTGGAAATTTTT
TGTTAATTTCAGAGGTCGCCTGACGCATATACCTTTTTCAACTGAAAAATTGGGAGAAAAAGGAAAGGTG
AGAGCGCCGGAACCGGCTTTTCATATAGAATAGAGAAGCGTTCATGACTAAATGCTTGCATCACAATACT
TGAAGTTGACAATATTATTTAAGGACCTATTGTTTTTTCCAATAGGTGGTTAGCAATCGTCTTACTTTCT
AACTTTTCTTACCTTTTACATTTCAGCAATATATATATATATATTTCAAGGATATACCATTCTAATGTCT
GCCCCTAAGAAGATCGTCGTTTTGCCAGGTGACCACGTTGGTCAAGAAATCACAGCCGAAGCCATTAAGG
TTCTTAAAGCTATTTCTGATGTTCGTTCCAATGTCAAGTTCGATTTCGAAAATCATTTAATTGGTGGTGC
TGCTATCGATGCTACAGGTGTTCCACTTCCAGATGAGGCGCTGGAAGCCTCCAAGAAGGCTGATGCCGTT
TTGTTAGGTGCTGTGGGTGGTCCTAAATGGGGTACCGGTAGTGTTAGACCTGAACAAGGTTTACTAAAAA
TCCGTAAAGAACTTCAATTGTACGCCAACTTAAGACCATGTAACTTTGCATCCGACTCTCTTTTAGACTT
ATCTCCAATCAAGCCACAATTTGCTAAAGGTACTGACTTCGTTGTTGTCAGAGAATTAGTGGGAGGTATT
TACTTTGGTAAGAGAAAGGAAGACGATGGTGATGGTGTCGCTTGGGATAGTGAACAATACACCGTTCCAG
AAGTGCAAAGAATCACAAGAATGGCCGCTTTCATGGCCCTACAACATGAGCCACCATTGCCTATTTGGTC
CTTGGATAAAGCTAATGTTTTGGCCTCTTCAAGATTATGGAGAAAAACTGTGGAGGAAACCATCAAGAAC
GAATTCCCTACATTGAAGGTTCAACATCAATTGATTGATTCTGCCGCCATGATCCTAGTTAAGAACCCAA
CCCACCTAAATGGTATTATAATCACCAGCAACATGTTTGGTGATATCATCTCCGATGAAGCCTCCGTTAT
CCCAGGTTCCTTGGGTTTGTTGCCATCTGCGTCCTTGGCCTCTTTGCCAGACAAGAACACCGCATTTGGT
TTGTACGAACCATGCCACGGTTCTGCTCCAGATTTGCCAAAGAATAAGGTCAACCCTATCGCCACTATCT
TGTCTGCTGCAATGATGTTGAAATTGTCATTGAACTTGCCTGAAGAAGGTAAGGCCATTGAAGATGCAGT
TAAAAAGGTTTTGGATGCAGGTATCAGAACTGGTGATTTAGGTGGTTCCAACAGTACCACCGAAGTCGGT
GATGCTGTCGCCGAAGAAGTTAAGAAAATCCTTGCTTAAAAAGATTCTCTTTTTTTATGATATTTGTACA
TAAACTTTATAAATGAAATTCATAATAGAAACGACACGAAATTACAAAATGGAATATGTTCATAGGGTAG
ACGAAACTATATACGCAATCTACATACATTTATCAAGAAGGAGAAAAAGGAGGATGTAAAGGAATACAGG
TAAGCAAATTGATACTAATGGCTCAACGTGATAAGGAAAAAGAATTGCACTTTAACATTAATATTGACAA
GGAGGAGGGCACCACACAAAAAGTTAGGTGTAACAGAAAATCATGAAACTATGATTCCTAATTTATATAT
TGGAGGATTTTCTCTAAAAAAAAAAAAATACAACAAATAAAAAACACTCAATGACCTGACCATTTGATGG
AGTTTAAGTCAATACCTTCTTGAACCATTTCCCATAATGGTGAAAGTTCCCTCAAGAATTTTACTCTGTC
AGAAACGGCCTTAACGACGTAGTCGATATGGTGCACTCTCAGTACAATCTGCTCTGATGCCGCATAGTTA
AGCCAGCCCCGACACCCGCCAACACCCGCTGACGCGCCCTGACGGGCTTGTCTGCTCCCGGCATCCGCTT
ACAGACAAGCTGTGACCGTCTCCGGGAGCTGCATGTGTCAGAGGTTTTCACCGTCATCACCGAAACGCGC
G
