>Addgene plasmid #104430 | pKL06 | depositor partial sequence | sequence record 243934 | Insert
TGNCTTACNNTNAGACGAAAGGGCCTCGTGATACGCCTATTTTTATAGGTTAATGTCATGATAATAATGG
TTTCTTAGGACGGATCGCTTGCCTGTAACTTACACGCGCCTCGTATCTTTTAATGATGGAATAATTTGGG
AATTTACTCTGTGTTTATTTATTTTTATGTTTTGTATTTGGATTTTAGAAAGTAAATAAAGAAGGTAGAA
GAGTTACGGAATGAAGAAAAAAAAATAAACAAAGGTTTAAAAAATTTCAACAAAAAGCGTACTTTACATA
TATATTTATTAGACAAGAAAAGCAGATTAAATAGATATACATTCGATTAACGATAAGTAAAATGTAAAAT
CACAGGATTTTCGTGTGTGGTCTTCTACACAGACAAGATGAAACAATTCGGCATTAATACCTGAGAGCAG
GAAGAGCAAGATAAAAGGTAGTATTTGTTGGCGATCCCCCTAGAGTCTTTTACATCTTCGGAAAACAAAA
ACTATTTTTTCTTTAATTTCTTTTTTTACTTTCTATTTTTAATTTATATATTTATATTAAAAAATTTAAA
TTATAATTATTTTTATAGCACGTGATGAAAAGGACCCAGGTGGCACTTTTCGGGGAAATGTGCGCGGAAC
CCCTATTTGTTTATTTTTCTAAATACATTCAAATATGTATCCGCTCATGAGACAATAACCCTGATAAATG
CTTCAATAATATTGAAAAAGGAAGAGTATGAGTATTCAACATTTCCGTGTCGCCCTTATTCCCTTTTTTG
CGGCATTTTGCCTTCCTGTTTTTGCTCACCCAGAAACGCTGGTGAAAGTAAAAGATGCTGAAGATCAGTT
GGGTGCACGAGTGGGTTACATCGAACTGGATCTCAACAGCGGTAAGATCCTTGAGAGTTTTCGCCCCGAA
GAACGTTTTCCAATGATGAGCACTTTTAAAGTTCTGCTATGTGGCGCGGTATTATCCCGTATTGACGCCG
GGCAAGAGCAACTCGGTCGCCGCATACACTATTCTCAGAATGACTTGGTTGAGTACTCACCAGTCACAGA
AAAGCATCTTACGGATGGCATGACAGTAAGAGAATTATGCAGTGCTGCCATAACCATGAGTGATAACACT
GCGGCCAACTTACTTCTGACAACGATCGGAGGACCGAAGGAGCTAACCGCTTTTTTGCACAACATGGGGG
ATCATGTAACTCGCCTTGATCGTTGGGAACCGGAGCTGAATGAAGCCATACCAAACGACGAGCGTGACAC
CACGATGCCTGTAGCAATGGCAACAACGTTGCGCAAACTATTAACTGGCGAACTACTTACTCTAGCTTCC
CGGCAACAATTAATAGACTGGATGGAGGCGGATAAAGTTGCAGGACCACTTCTGCGCTCGGCCCTTCCGG
CTGGCTGGTTTATTGCTGATAAATCTGGAGCCGGTGAGCGTGGGTCTCGCGGTATCATTGCAGCACTGGG
GCCAGATGGTAAGCCCTCCCGTATCGTAGTTATCTACACGACGGGGAGTCAGGCAACTATGGATGAACGA
AATAGACAGATCGCTGAGATAGGTGCCTCACTGATTAAGCATTGGTAACTGTCAGACCAAGTTTACTCAT
ATATACTTTAGATTGATTTAAAACTTCATTTTTAATTTAAAAGGATCTAGGTGAAGATCCTTTTTGATAA
TCTCATGACCAAAATCCCTTAACGTGAGTTTTCGTTCCACTGAGCGTCAGACCCCGTAGAAAAGATCAAA
GGATCTTCTTGAGATCCTTTTTTTCTGCGCGTAATCTGCTGCTTGCAAACAAAAAAACCACCGCTACCAG
CGGTGGTTTGTTTGCCGGATCAAGAGCTACCAACTCTTTTTCCGAAGGTAACTGGCTTCAGCAGAGCGCA
GATACCAAATACTGTCCTTCTAGTGTAGCCGTAGTTAGGCCACCACTTCAAGAACTCTGTAGCACCGCCT
ACATACCTCGCTCTGCTAATCCTGTTACCAGTGGCTGCTGCCAGTGGCGATAAGTCGTGTCTTACCGGGT
TGGACTCAAGACGATAGTTACCGGATAAGGCGCAGCGGTCGGGCTGAACGGGGGGTTCGTGCACACAGCC
CAGCTTGGAGCGAACGACCTACACCGAACTGAGATACCTACAGCGTGAGCTATGAGAAAGCGCCACGCTT
CCCGAAGGGAGAAAGGCGGACAGGTATCCGGTAAGCGGCAGGGTCGGAACAGGAGAGCGCACGAGGGAGC
TTCCAGGGGGAAACGCCTGGTATCTTTATAGTCCTGTCGGGTTTCGCCACCTCTGACTTGAGCGTCGATT
TTTGTGATGCTCGTCAGGGGGGCGGAGCCTATGGAAAAACGCCAGCAACGCGGCCTTTTTACGGTTCCTG
GCCTTTTGCTGGCCTTTTGCTCACATGTTCTTTCCTGCGTTATCCCCTGATTCTGTGGATAACCGTATTA
CCGCCTTTGAGTGAGCTGATACCGCTCGCCGCAGCCGAACGACCGAGCGCAGCGAGTCAGTGAGCGAGGA
AGCGGAAGAGCGCCCAATACGCAAACCGCCTCTCCCCGCGCGTTGGCCGATTCATTAATGCAGCTGGCAC
GACAGGTTTCCCGACTGGAAAGCGGGCAGTGAGCGCAACGCAATTAATGTGAGTTACCTCACTCATTAGG
CACCCCAGGCTTTACACTTTATGCTTCCGGCTCCTATGTTGTGTGGAATTGTGAGCGGATAACAATTTCA
CACAGGAAACAGCTATGACCATGATTACGCCAAGCGCGCAATTAACCCTCACTAAAGGGAACAAAAGCTG
GAGCTCATAGCTTCAAAATGTTTCTACTCCTTTTTTACTCTTCCAGATTTTCTCGGACTCCGCGCATCGC
CGTACCACTTCAAAACACCCAAGCACAGCATACTAAATTTCCCCTCTTTCTTCCTCTAGGGTGTCGTTAA
TTACCCGTACTAAAGGTTTGGAAAAGAAAAAAGAGACCGCCTCGTTTCTTTTTCTTCGTCGAAAAAGGCA
ATAAAAATTTTTATCACGTTTCTTTTTCTTGAAAATTTTTTTTTTGATTTTTTTCTCTTTCGATGACCTC
CCATTGATATTTAAGTTAATAAACGGTCTTCAATTTCTCAAGTTTCAGTTTCATTTTTCTTGTTCTATTA
CAACTTTTTTTACTTCTTGCTCATTAGAAAGAAAGCATAGCAATCTAATCTAAGTTTTCTAGAGATGTCT
AAGGGCGAGGAACTGTTCACTGGTGTGGTTCCAATCCTGGTTGAGCTGGACGGCGATGTAAACGGTCACA
AGTTCAGCGTTAGCGGCGAAGGTGAGGGCGACGCTACCTACGGTAAACTGACTCTGAAGTTCATCTGCAC
CACCGGTAAACTGCCTGTTCCGTGGCCAACTCTGGTCACCACCTTCAGCTACGGTGTTCAGTGTCTGACC
CGCTACCCTGATCACATGAAACGCCATGACTTCTTCAAAAGCGCGATGCCGGAAGGCTATGTTCAAGAAC
GTACCATCTTTTTCAAGGATGACGGCAATTATAAAACTCGTGCCGAAGTAAAGTTCGAAGGCGACACCCT
GGTTAACCGTATTGAACTGAAAGGTATTGATTTCAAAGAAGATGGTAACATTCTGGGTCACAAACTGGAA
TATAACTACAACGACCACCAGGTTTACATCATGGCGGATAAACAGAAAAACGGCATCAAAGCTAACTTCA
AAATCCGTCATAACATCGAAGACGGCGGTGTGCAGCTGGCTGACCACTACCAGCAGAACACCCCGATCGG
TGATGGTCCGGTTCTGCTGCCGGATAATCACTACCTGTTCACCACGTCTACTCTGTCCAAAGACCCGAAC
GAAAAACGTGATCACATGGTCCTGCTGGAATTCGTTACTGCAGCAGGTATCACCCACGGCATGGATGAAC
TGTACAAGATGGTTTCAAAGGGTGAAGAACTTATTAAAGAAAACATGAGAATGAAGGTAGTTATGGAAGG
AAGCGTTAATGGCCATCAATTCAAGTGTACGGGAGAAGGAGAGGGTAGGCCTTACGAAGGGACGCAAACT
ATGAGGATTAAGGTTATTGAGGGTGGTCCATTGCCATTCGCATTCGACATCTTAGCTACATCTTTTATGT
ATGGAAGTCGTACGTTCATAAAGTATCCTGCTGATATTCCAGACTTCTTTAAACAGAGCTTCCCTGAGGG
CTTTACATGGGAAAGAGTGACCAGATATGAAGATGGTGGTGTTGTTACTGTTACTCAAGACACTTCTTTA
GAAGACGGTGAACTAGTTTATAATGTAAAAGTTAGGGGTGTTAACTTCCCGTCTAACGGGCCAGTCATGC
AAAAGAAGACAAAAGGATGGGAACCTAACACGGAGATGATGTATCCCGCTGACGGTGGTTTGAGAGGCTA
TACGGATATTGCGTTGAAAGTCGACGGAGGCGGTCATTTGCATTGCAATTTTGTTACAACTTACAGGAGT
AAGAAGACAGTAGGTAATATCAAGATGCCCGGCGTTCACGCAGTTGACCATCGTTTGGAACGTATTGAGG
AATCAGATAATGAGACATACGTGGTACAGAGGGAGGTTGCCGTAGCTAAGTACAGTAACTTGGGGGGTGG
GATGGACGAATTATATAAATAACTCGAGTCATGTAATTAGTTATGTCACGCTTACATTCACGCCCTCCCC
CCACATCCGCTCTAACCGAAAAGGAAGGAGTTAGACAACCTGAAGTCTAGGTCCCTATTTATTTTTTTAT
AGTTATGTTAGTATTAAGAACGTTATTTATATTTCAAATTTTTCTTTTTTTTCTGTACAGACGCGTGTAC
GCATGTAACATTATACTGAAAACCTTGCTTGAGAAGGTTTTGGGACGCTCGAAGGCTTTAATTTGCGGCC
GGTACCCAATTCGCCCTATAGTGAGTCGTATTACGCGCGCTCACTGGCCGTCGTTTTACAACGTCGTGAC
TGGGAAAACCCTGGCGTTACCCAACTTAATCGCCTTGCAGCACATCCCCCTTTCGCCAGCTGGCGTAATA
GCGAAGAGGCCCGCACCGATCGCCCTTCCCAACAGTTGCGCAGCCTGAATGGCGAATGGCGCG
[124 nt withheld, positions 5104-5227]
C
[91 nt withheld, positions 5229-5319]
A
[49 nt withheld, positions 5321-5369]
CCTTTGACGTTGGAGTCCACGTTCTTT
[37 nt withheld, positions 5397-5433]
ACCCTATCTCGGTCTATTCTTTTGATTTATAAGGGATTTTGCCGATTTCGGCCTATTGGTTAAAAAATGA
GCTGATTTAACAAAAATTTAACGCGAATTTTAACAAAATATTAACGTTTACAATTTCCTGATGCGGTATT
TTCTCCTTACGCATCTGTGCGGTATTTCACACCGCATATCGACGGTCGAGGAGAACTTCTAGTATATCCA
CATACCTAATATTATTGCCTTATTAAAAATGGAATCCCAACAATTACATCAAAATCCACATTCTCTTCAA
AATCAATTGTCCTGTACTTCCTTGTTCATGTGTGTTCAAAAACGTTATATTTATAGGATAATTATACTCT
ATTTCTCAACAAGTAATTGGTTGTTTGGCCGAGCGGTCTAAGGCGCCTGATTCAAGAAATATCTTGACCG
CAGTTAACTGTGGGAATACTCAGGTATCGTAAGATGCAAGAGTTCGAATCTCTTAGCAACCATTATTTTT
TTCCTCAACATAACGAGAACACACAGGGGCGCTATCGCACAGAATCAAATTCGATGACTGGAAATTTTTT
GTTAATTTCAGAGGTCGCCTGACGCATATACCTTTTTCAACTGAAAAATTGGGAGAAAAAGGAAAGGTGA
GAGGCCGGAACCGGCTTTTCATATAGAATAGAGAAGCGTTCATGACTAAATGCTTGCATCACAATACTTG
AAGTTGACAATATTATTTAAGGACCTATTGTTTTTTCCAATAGGTGGTTAGCAATCGTCTTACTTTCTAA
CTTTTCTTACCTTTTACATTTCAGCAATATATATATATATTTCAAGGATATACCATTCTAATGTCTGCCC
CTATGTCTGCCCCTAAGAAGATCGTCGTTTTGCCAGGTGACCACGTTGGTCAAGAAATCACAGCCGAAGC
CATTAAGGTTCTTAAAGCTATTTCTGATGTTCGTTCCAATGTCAAGTTCGATTTCGAAAATCATTTAATT
GGTGGTGCTGCTATCGATGCTACAGGTGTCCCACTTCCAGATGAGGCGCTGGAAGCCTCCAAGAAGGTTG
ATGCCGTTTTGTTAGGTGCTGTGGGTGGTCCTAAATGGGGTACCGGTAGTGTTAGACCTGAACAAGGTTT
ACTAAAAATCCGTAAAGAACTTCAATTGTACGCCAACTTAAGACCATGTAACTTTGCATCCGACTCTCTT
TTAGACTTATCTCCAATCAAGCCACAATTTGCTAAAGGTACTGACTTCGTTGTTGTCAGAGAATTAGTGG
GAGGTATTTACTTTGGTAAGAGAAAGGAAGACGATGGTGATGGTGTCGCTTGGGATAGTGAACAATACAC
CGTTCCAGAAGTGCAAAGAATCACAAGAATGGCCGCTTTCATGGCCCTACAACATGAGCCACCATTGCCT
ATTTGGTCCTTGGATAAAGCTAATGTTTTGGCCTCTTCAAGATTATGGAGAAAAACTGTGGAGGAAACCA
TCAAGAACGAATTCCCTACATTGAAGGTTCAACATCAATTGATTGATTCTGCCGCCATGATCCTAGTTAA
GAACCCAACCCACCTAAATGGTATTATAATCACCAGCAACATGTTTGGTGATATCATCTCCGATGAAGCC
TCCGTTATCCCAGGTTCCTTGGGTTTGTTGCCATCTGCGTCCTTGGCCTCTTTGCCAGACAAGAACACCG
CATTTGGTTTGTACGAACCATGCCACGGTTCTGCTCCAGATTTGCCAAAGAATAAGGTTGACCCTATCGC
CACTATCTTGTCTGCTGCAATGATGTTGAAATTGTCATTGAACTTGCCTGAAGAAGGTAAGGCCATTGAA
GATGCAGTTAAAAAGGTTTTGGATGCAGGTATCAGAACTGGTGATTTAGGTGGTTCCAACAGTACCACCG
AAGTCGGTGATGCTGTCGCCGAAGAAGTTAAGAAAATCCTTGCTTAAAAAGATTCTCTTTTTTTATGATA
TTTGTACATAAACTTTATAAATGAAATTCATAATAGAAACGACACGAAATTACAAAATGGAATATGTTCA
TAGGGTAGACGAAACTATATACGCAATCTACATACATTTATCAAGAAGGAGAAAAAGGAGGATAGTAAAG
GAATACAGGTAAGCAAATTGATACTAATGGCTCAACGTGATAAGGAAAAAGAATTGCACTTTAACATTAA
TATTGACAAGGAGGAGGGCACCACACAAAAAGTTAGGTGTAACAGAAAATCATGAAACTACGATTCCTAA
TTTGATATTGGAGGATTTTCTCTAAAAAAAAAAAAATACAACAAATAAAAAACACTCAATGACCTGACCA
TTTGATGGAGTTTAAGTCAATACCTTCTTGAACCATTTCCCATAATGGTGAAAGTTCCCTCAAGAATTTT
ACTCTGTCAGAAACGGCCTTACGACGTAGTCGATATGGTGCACTCTCAGTACAATCTGCTCTGATGCCGC
ATAGTTAAGCCAGCCCCGACACCCGCCAACACCCGCTGACGCGCCCTGACGGGCTTGTCTGCTCCCGGCA
TCCGCTTACAGACAAGCTGTGACCGTCTCCGGGAGCTGCATGTGTCAGAGGTTTTCACCGTCATCACCGA
AACGCGCGA
